>Addgene plasmid #161021 | pcDNAFut9 | addgene full sequence | sequence record 327907 | Addgene NGS Result
GACATTGATTATTGACTAGTTATTAATAGTAATCAATTACGGGGTCATTAGTTCATAGCCCATATATGGA
GTTCCGCGTTACATAACTTACGGTAAATGGCCCGCCTGGCTGACCGCCCAACGACCCCCGCCCATTGACG
TCAATAATGACGTATGTTCCCATAGTAACGCCAATAGGGACTTTCCATTGACGTCAATGGGTGGAGTATT
TACGGTAAACTGCCCACTTGGCAGTACATCAAGTGTATCATATGCCAAGTACGCCCCCTATTGACGTCAA
TGACGGTAAATGGCCCGCCTGGCATTATGCCCAGTACATGACCTTATGGGACTTTCCTACTTGGCAGTAC
ATCTACGTATTAGTCATCGCTATTACCATGGTGATGCGGTTTTGGCAGTACATCAATGGGCGTGGATAGC
GGTTTGACTCACGGGGATTTCCAAGTCTCCACCCCATTGACGTCAATGGGAGTTTGTTTTGGCACCAAAA
TCAACGGGACTTTCCAAAATGTCGTAACAACTCCGCCCCATTGACGCAAATGGGCGGTAGGCGTGTACGG
TGGGAGGTCTATATAAGCAGAGCTCTCTGGCTAACTAGAGAACCCACTGCTTACTGGCTTATCGAAATTA
ATACGACTCACTATAGGGAGACCCAAGCTGGCTAGCGTTTAAACTTAAGCTTGGTACCGAGCTCGGATCC
ATGACATCAACATCCAAAGGCATTCTTCGCCCATTTCTAATCGTCTGCATCATCCTGGGCTGCTTCATGG
CATGTCTGCTCATTTATATCAAGCCCACCAACAGCTGGGTCTTCAGTCCAATGGAGTCTGCAAGTTCTGT
GCTGAAAATGAAAAATTTCTTCTCCACAAAAACTGATTATTTTAACGAAACTACCATTCTGGTTTGGGTA
TGGCCATTTGGGCAGACCTTTGACCTTACATCCTGCCAAGCAATGTTCAATATCCAAGGGTGCCATCTCA
CAACAGACCGCTCATTGTACAACAAATCCCATGCGGTCCTGATTCACCATAGAGACATCAGCTGGGATCT
GACTAACTTACCTCAGCAGGCCAGGCCACCCTTTCAGAAATGGATTTGGATGAATTTAGAGTCACCCACT
CACACCCCCCAAAAGAGTGGCATTGAACACTTGTTCAACCTGACTCTAACTTATCGCCGTGATTCAGATA
TCCAAGTGCCTTATGGCTTCTTGACGGTGAGCACAAATCCCTTTGTGTTTGAAGTGCCAAGCAAGGAGAA
GTTGGTGTGCTGGGTTGTGAGTAACTGGAACCCTGAGCATGCCAGGGTCAAGTATTACAACGAGCTCAGC
AAGAGTATTGAAATCCACACCTATGGCCAAGCATTCGGAGAATACGTGAACGATAAAAATCTGATTCCCA
CCATATCTACTTGTAAATTTTATCTTTCATTTGAAAACTCAATTCACAAAGATTACATCACAGAAAAGCT
CTACAATGCATTTTTGGCTGGTTCAGTACCTGTTGTCCTGGGTCCATCTAGGGAAAACTATGAGAATTAT
ATTCCAGCTGATTCATTCATTCATGTGGAAGATTTTAACTCTCCCAGTGAGTTAGCAAAATATCTGAAGG
AAGTTGACAAAAACAATAAGTTGTACCTTAGTTACTTTAACTGGAGAAAGGATTTTACTGTAAACCTACC
ACGGTTTTGGGAATCACATGCATGCCTGGCATGCGACCATGTAAAAAGGCATCAAGAATATAAGTCTGTT
GGTAATTTAGAGAAATGGTTTTGGAATTAAGAATTCTGCAGATATCCAGCACAGTGGCGGCCGCTCGAGT
CTAGAGGGCCCGTTTAAACCCGCTGATCAGCCTCGACTGTGCCTTCTAGTTGCCAGCCATCTGTTGTTTG
CCCCTCCCCCGTGCCTTCCTTGACCCTGGAAGGTGCCACTCCCACTGTCCTTTCCTAATAAAATGAGGAA
ATTGCATCGCATTGTCTGAGTAGGTGTCATTCTATTCTGGGGGGTGGGGTGGGGCAGGACAGCAAGGGGG
AGGATTGGGAAGACAATAGCAGGCATGCTGGGGATGCGGTGGGCTCTATGGCTTCTGAGGCGGAAAGAAC
CAGCTGGGGCTCTAGGGGGTATCCCC
[124 nt withheld, positions 2127-2250]
C
[91 nt withheld, positions 2252-2342]
A
[49 nt withheld, positions 2344-2392]
CCTTTGACGTTGGAGTCCACGTTCTTT
[37 nt withheld, positions 2420-2456]
ACCCTATCTCGGTCTATTCTTTTGATTTATAAGGGATTTTGCCGATTTCGGCCTATTGGTTAAAAAATGA
GCTGATTTAACAAAAATTTAACGCGAATTAATTCTGTGGAATGTGTGTCAGTTAGGGTGTGGAAAGTCCC
CAGGCTCCCCAGCAGGCAGAAGTATGCAAAGCATGCATCTCAATTAGTCAGCAACCAGGTGTGGAAAGTC
CCCAGGCTCCCCAGCAGGCAGAAGTATGCAAAGCATGCATCTCAATTAGTCAGCAACCATAGTCCCGCCC
CTAACTCCGCCCATCCCGCCCCTAACTCCGCCCAGTTCCGCCCATTCTCCGCCCCATGGCTGACTAATTT
TTTTTATTTATGCAGAGGCCGAGGCCGCCTCTGCCTCTGAGCTATTCCAGAAGTAGTGAGGAGGCTTTTT
TGGAGGCCTAGGCTTTTGCAAAAAGCTCCCGGGAGCTTGTATATCCATTTTCGGATCTGATCAAGAGACA
GGATGAGGATCGTTTCGCATGATTGAACAAGATGGATTGCACGCAGGTTCTCCGGCCGCTTGGGTGGAGA
GGCTATTCGGCTATGACTGGGCACAACAGACAATCGGCTGCTCTGATGCCGCCGTGTTCCGGCTGTCAGC
GCAGGGGCGCCCGGTTCTTTTTGTCAAGACCGACCTGTCCGGTGCCCTGAATGAACTGCAGGACGAGGCA
GCGCGGCTATCGTGGCTGGCCACGACGGGCGTTCCTTGCGCAGCTGTGCTCGACGTTGTCACTGAAGCGG
GAAGGGACTGGCTGCTATTGGGCGAAGTGCCGGGGCAGGATCTCCTGTCATCTCACCTTGCTCCTGCCGA
GAAAGTATCCATCATGGCTGATGCAATGCGGCGGCTGCATACGCTTGATCCGGCTACCTGCCCATTCGAC
CACCAAGCGAAACATCGCATCGAGCGAGCACGTACTCGGATGGAAGCCGGTCTTGTCGATCAGGATGATC
TGGACGAAGAGCATCAGGGGCTCGCGCCAGCCGAACTGTTCGCCAGGCTCAAGGCGCGCATGCCCGACGG
CGAGGATCTCGTCGTGACCCATGGCGATGCCTGCTTGCCGAATATCATGGTGGAAAATGGCCGCTTTTCT
GGATTCATCGACTGTGGCCGGCTGGGTGTGGCGGACCGCTATCAGGACATAGCGTTGGCTACCCGTGATA
TTGCTGAAGAGCTTGGCGGCGAATGGGCTGACCGCTTCCTCGTGCTTTACGGTATCGCCGCTCCCGATTC
GCAGCGCATCGCCTTCTATCGCCTTCTTGACGAGTTCTTCTGAGCGGGACTCTGGGGTTCGAAATGACCG
ACCAAGCGACGCCCAACCTGCCATCACGAGATTTCGATTCCACCGCCGCCTTCTATGAAAGGTTGGGCTT
CGGAATCGTTTTCCGGGACGCCGGCTGGATGATCCTCCAGCGCGGGGATCTCATGCTGGAGTTCTTCGCC
CACCCCAACTTGTTTATTGCAGCTTATAATGGTTACAAATAAAGCAATAGCATCACAAATTTCACAAATA
AAGCATTTTTTTCACTGCATTCTAGTTGTGGTTTGTCCAAACTCATCAATGTATCTTATCATGTCTGTAT
ACCGTCGACCTCTAGCTAGAGCTTGGCGTAATCATGGTCATAGCTGTTTCCTGTGTGAAATTGTTATCCG
CTCACAATTCCACACAACATACGAGCCGGAAGCATAAAGTGTAAAGCCTGGGGTGCCTAATGAGTGAGCT
AACTCACATTAATTGCGTTGCGCTCACTGCCCGCTTTCCAGTCGGGAAACCTGTCGTGCCAGCTGCATTA
ATGAATCGGCCAACGCGCGGGGAGAGGCGGTTTGCGTATTGGGCGCTCTTCCGCTTCCTCGCTCACTGAC
TCGCTGCGCTCGGTCGTTCGGCTGCGGCGAGCGGTATCAGCTCACTCAAAGGCGGTAATACGGTTATCCA
CAGAATCAGGGGATAACGCAGGAAAGAACATGTGAGCAAAAGGCCAGCAAAAGGCCAGGAACCGTAAAAA
GGCCGCGTTGCTGGCGTTTTTCCATAGGCTCCGCCCCCCTGACGAGCATCACAAAAATCGACGCTCAAGT
CAGAGGTGGCGAAACCCGACAGGACTATAAAGATACCAGGCGTTTCCCCCTGGAAGCTCCCTCGTGCGCT
CTCCTGTTCCGACCCTGCCGCTTACCGGATACCTGTCCGCCTTTCTCCCTTCGGGAAGCGTGGCGCTTTC
TCATAGCTCACGCTGTAGGTATCTCAGTTCGGTGTAGGTCGTTCGCTCCAAGCTGGGCTGTGTGCACGAA
CCCCCCGTTCAGCCCGACCGCTGCGCCTTATCCGGTAACTATCGTCTTGAGTCCAACCCGGTAAGACACG
ACTTATCGCCACTGGCAGCAGCCACTGGTAACAGGATTAGCAGAGCGAGGTATGTAGGCGGTGCTACAGA
GTTCTTGAAGTGGTGGCCTAACTACGGCTACACTAGAAGAACAGTATTTGGTATCTGCGCTCTGCTGAAG
CCAGTTACCTTCGGAAAAAGAGTTGGTAGCTCTTGATCCGGCAAACAAACCACCGCTGGTAGCGGTGGTT
TTTTTGTTTGCAAGCAGCAGATTACGCGCAGAAAAAAAGGATCTCAAGAAGATCCTTTGATCTTTTCTAC
GGGGTCTGACGCTCAGTGGAACGAAAACTCACGTTAAGGGATTTTGGTCATGAGATTATCAAAAAGGATC
TTCACCTAGATCCTTTTAAATTAAAAATGAAGTTTTAAATCAATCTAAAGTATATATGAGTAAACTTGGT
CTGACAGTTACCAATGCTTAATCAGTGAGGCACCTATCTCAGCGATCTGTCTATTTCGTTCATCCATAGT
TGCCTGACTCCCCGTCGTGTAGATAACTACGATACGGGAGGGCTTACCATCTGGCCCCAGTGCTGCAATG
ATACCGCGAGACCCACGCTCACCGGCTCCAGATTTATCAGCAATAAACCAGCCAGCCGGAAGGGCCGAGC
GCAGAAGTGGTCCTGCAACTTTATCCGCCTCCATCCAGTCTATTAATTGTTGCCGGGAAGCTAGAGTAAG
TAGTTCGCCAGTTAATAGTTTGCGCAACGTTGTTGCCATTGCTACAGGCATCGTGGTGTCACGCTCGTCG
TTTGGTATGGCTTCATTCAGCTCCGGTTCCCAACGATCAAGGCGAGTTACATGATCCCCCATGTTGTGCA
AAAAAGCGGTTAGCTCCTTCGGTCCTCCGATCGTTGTCAGAAGTAAGTTGGCCGCAGTGTTATCACTCAT
GGTTATGGCAGCACTGCATAATTCTCTTACTGTCATGCCATCCGTAAGATGCTTTTCTGTGACTGGTGAG
TACTCAACCAAGTCATTCTGAGAATAGTGTATGCGGCGACCGAGTTGCTCTTGCCCGGCGTCAATACGGG
ATAATACCGCGCCACATAGCAGAACTTTAAAAGTGCTCATCATTGGAAAACGTTCTTCGGGGCGAAAACT
CTCAAGGATCTTACCGCTGTTGAGATCCAGTTCGATGTAACCCACTCGTGCACCCAACTGATCTTCAGCA
TCTTTTACTTTCACCAGCGTTTCTGGGTGAGCAAAAACAGGAAGGCAAAATGCCGCAAAAAAGGGAATAA
GGGCGACACGGAAATGTTGAATACTCATACTCTTCCTTTTTCAATATTATTGAAGCATTTATCAGGGTTA
TTGTCTCATGAGCGGATACATATTTGAATGTATTTAGAAAAATAAACAAATAGGGGTTCCGCGCACATTT
CCCCGAAAAGTGCCACCTGACGTCGACGGATCGGGAGATCTCCCGATCCCCTATGGTGCACTCTCAGTAC
AATCTGCTCTGATGCCGCATAGTTAAGCCAGTATCTGCTCCCTGCTTGTGTGTTGGAGGTCGCTGAGTAG
TGCGCGAGCAAAATTTAAGCTACAACAAGGCAAGGCTTGACCGACAATTGCATGAAGAATCTGCTTAGGG
TTAGGCGTTTTGCGCTGCTTCGCGATGTACGGGCCAGATATACGCGTT
Features (pLannotate 1.2.2; 20 found; start..end, strand, type, name):
      1..380     +  enhancer       CMV enhancer: human cytomegalovirus immediate early enhancer
    381..584     +  promoter       CMV promoter: human cytomegalovirus (CMV) immediate early promoter
    580..613     +  LTR            5' LTR (truncated) (fragment): truncated 5' long terminal repeat (LTR) from HIV-1
    629..647     +  promoter       T7 promoter: promoter for bacteriophage T7 RNA polymerase
    701..1777    +  CDS            Fut9: FUT9_MOUSE - Experimental evidence at protein level: Swiss-Prot protein existence level 1. Catalyzes the transfer of L-fucose, from a guanosine diphosphate-beta-L-fucose, to the N-acetyl glucosamine (GlcNAc) of a distal lactosamine unit of a glycoprotein or a glycolipid-linked polylactosamine chains through an alpha-1,3 glycosidic linkage and participates in particular to the Lewis x (Lex)/CD15 epitope biosynthesis in neurons which allows cell differentiation, cell adhesion, and initiation of neurite outgrowth (PubMed:12626397, PubMed:9756916, PubMed:15121843, PubMed:16973732). Also fucosylate
   1857..2081    +  polyA_signal   bGH poly(A) signal: bovine growth hormone polyadenylation signal
   2085..2106    +  promoter       SV40 promoter (fragment): SV40 enhancer and early promoter
   2127..2555    +  rep_origin     f1 ori (sequence partly withheld): f1 bacteriophage origin of replication; arrow indicates direction of (+) strand synthesis
   2569..2898    +  promoter       SV40 promoter: SV40 enhancer and early promoter
   2965..3756    +  CDS            neo: KKA2_KLEPN - Also known as kan, nptII. Experimental evidence at protein level: Swiss-Prot protein existence level 1. Resistance to kanamycin, neomycin, paromomycin, ribostamycin, butirosin and gentamicin B. From Klebsiella pneumoniae.
   3780..3938    +  CDS            ble (fragment): BLE_KLEPN - Experimental evidence at protein level: Swiss-Prot protein existence level 1. Binding protein with a strong affinity to the bleomycin family of antibiotics. Binds to CL990; an antimitotic-antibiotic compound. From Klebsiella pneumoniae.
   3933..4054    +  polyA_signal   SV40 poly(A) signal: SV40 polyadenylation signal
   4127..4143    -  protein_bind   lac operator: The lac repressor binds to the lac operator to inhibit transcription in E. coli. This inhibition can be relieved by adding lactose or isopropyl-β-D-thiogalactopyranoside (IPTG). lac repressor encoded by lacI
   4151..4181    -  promoter       lac promoter: promoter for the E. coli lac operon
   4196..4217    -  protein_bind   CAP binding site: CAP binding activates transcription in the presence of cAMP. E. coli catabolite activator protein
   4230..4322    -  CDS            lacI (fragment): lac repressor; lacI; The lac repressor binds to the lac operator to inhibit transcription in E. coli. This inhibition can be relieved by adding lactose or isopropyl-β-D-thiogalactopyranoside (IPTG).
   4505..5093    -  rep_origin     ori: high-copy-number ColE1/pMB1/pBR322/pUC origin of replication
   5264..6124    -  CDS            AmpR: β-lactamase; bla; confers resistance to ampicillin, carbenicillin, and related antibiotics
   6125..6229    -  promoter       AmpR promoter: bla
   6288..6340    -  misc_feature   bom (fragment): basis of mobility region from pBR322
