[The description below was written by a language model from this plasmid's Addgene catalogue record and pLannotate feature annotations shown in this document.]
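Description:
pcDNAFut9 is a mammalian expression plasmid carrying the full-length mouse fucosyltransferase 9 (Fut9) coding sequence in the pcDNA3.1+ backbone. The insert, about 1.1 kb, was placed between the BamHI and EcoRI sites of the polylinker, and both sites remain intact. The catalogue lists a total size of about 6.5 kb, in close agreement with the 6,494 nt sequenced record used for the feature annotation. In E. coli the plasmid replicates from a high-copy ColE1/pUC-type origin and is selected with ampicillin through the β-lactamase gene. An f1 origin is also present, which permits single-stranded DNA production.

Fut9 transcription is driven by the human cytomegalovirus immediate early enhancer and promoter and terminated by the bovine growth hormone polyadenylation signal. A T7 promoter lies just upstream of the insert and can serve for in vitro transcription or as a sequencing primer site. No epitope tag or reporter is annotated, so the enzyme appears to be expressed in native form. A separate cassette, made up of the SV40 early promoter, the neomycin phosphotransferase gene and the SV40 polyadenylation signal, allows G418 selection of stably transfected mammalian cells. Several short annotated fragments (an HIV-1 LTR piece, ble, lacI, bom, and lac promoter/operator elements) look like backbone remnants or partial sequence matches rather than functional parts.

Fut9 encodes an α-1,3-fucosyltransferase that adds fucose to distal lactosamine units and contributes to synthesis of the Lewis X (CD15) epitope. The plasmid is therefore suited to overexpressing this enzyme in cultured mammalian cells, and the associated study concerns LewisX glycans on neural stem/progenitor cells.
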