Addgene plasmid #161021: pcDNAFut9
Purpose: a fucosyltransferase 9 (Fut9) expression plasmid, containing full-length mouse Fut9 cloned into pcDNA3.1+
Depositing lab: Andreas Faissner. Depositing organization: Ruhr-Universitaet Bochum. Publication: Structurally distinct LewisX glycans distinguish subpopulations of neural stem/progenitor cells. Hennen E, Czopka T, Faissner A. J Biol Chem. 2011 May 6;286(18):16321-31. doi: 10.1074/jbc.M110.201095. Epub 2011 Mar 8. PubMed 21385876.
Backbone
  Vector backbone: pcDNA3.1+
  Backbone manufacturer: Invitrogen
  Backbone size w/o insert (bp): 5428
  Total vector size (bp): 6513
  Vector type: Mammalian Expression
  Selectable markers: Neomycin (select with G418)
Growth in bacteria
  Bacterial resistance: Ampicillin, 100 μg/mL
  Growth temperature: 37°C
  Growth strain: DH5alpha
  Copy number: Unknown
Gene/Insert
  Gene/Insert name: Fucosyltransferase 9 (alt name: Fut9)
  Species: M. musculus (mouse)
  Insert size (bp): 1085
  Entrez Gene: Fut9 (a.k.a. AI746471, AU067636, mFUT9, mFuc-TI, mFuc-TIX)
  Cloning method: Restriction Enzyme; 5′ cloning site BamHI (not destroyed); 3′ cloning site EcoRI (not destroyed)
  Sequencing primers: 5′ GGATCCATGACATCAACATCCAAAGGC; 3′ GAATTCTTAATTCCAAAACCATTTCTC
Terms and licenses: Academic/Nonprofit Terms; Industry Terms: Not Available to Industry
Depositor comments: Eva Hennen cloned full-length mouse Fut9 into the pcDNA3.1+ vector which was obtained from Invitrogen.
How to cite: pcDNAFut9 was a gift from Andreas Faissner (Addgene plasmid # 161021 ; http://n2t.net/addgene:161021 ; RRID:Addgene_161021)
